>Addgene plasmid #178099 | ATP1A1_G3_MTOR_Nick_Intron-45_Dual_sgRNA | addgene full sequence | sequence record 350138 | Addgene NGS Result
GAGGGCCTATTTCCCATGATTCCTTCATATTTGCATATACGATACAAGGCTGTTAGAGAGATAATTGGAA
TTAATTTGACTGTAAACACAAAGATATTAGTACAAAATACGTGACGTAGAAAGTAATAATTTCTTGGGTA
GTTTGCAGTTTTAAAATTATGTTTTAAAATGGACTATCATATGCTTACCGTAACTTGAAAGTATTTCGAT
TTCTTGGCTTTATATATCTTGTGGAAAGGACGAAACACCGGATCTTCAGGCTCCTGGCAGTTTTAGAGCT
AGAAATAGCAAGTTAAAATAAGGCTAGTCCGTTATCAACTTGAAAAAGTGGCACCGAGTCGGTGCTTTTT
TGTTTTAGAGCTAGAAATAGCAAGTTAAAATAAGGCTAGTCCGTTTTTAGCGCGTGCGCCAATTCTGCAG
ACAAATGGCGTCGACTGGATCCGGTACCAAGGTCGGGCAGGAAGAGGGCCTATTTCCCATGATTCCTTCA
TATTTGCATATACGATACAAGGCTGTTAGAGAGATAATTAGAATTAATTTGACTGTAAACACAAAGATAT
TAGTACAAAATACGTGACGTAGAAAGTAATAATTTCTTGGGTAGTTTGCAGTTTTAAAATTATGTTTTAA
AATGGACTATCATATGCTTACCGTAACTTGAAAGTATTTCGATTTCTTGGCTTTATATATCTTGTGGAAA
GGACGAAACACCGAGTTCTGTAATTCAGCATAGTTTTAGAGCTAGAAATAGCAAGTTAAAATAAGGCTAG
TCCGTTATCAACTTGAAAAAGTGGCACCGAGTCGGTGCTTTTTTTAAGCTTGGCGTAATCATGGTCATAG
CTGTTTCCTGTGTGAAATTGTTATCCGCTCACAATTCCACACAACATACGAGCCGGAAGCATAAAGTGTA
AAGCCTGGGGTGCCTAATGAGTGAGCTAACTCACATTAATTGCGTTGCGCTCACTGCCCGCTTTCCAGTC
GGGAAACCTGTCGTGCCAGCTGCATTAATGAATCGGCCAACGCGCGGGGAGAGGCGGTTTGCGTATTGGG
CGCTCTTCCGCTTCCTCGCTCACTGACTCGCTGCGCTCGGTCGTTCGGCTGCGGCGAGCGGTATCAGCTC
ACTCAAAGGCGGTAATACGGTTATCCACAGAATCAGGGGATAACGCAGGAAAGAACATGTGAGCAAAAGG
CCAGCAAAAGGCCAGGAACCGTAAAAAGGCCGCGTTGCTGGCGTTTTTCCATAGGCTCCGCCCCCCTGAC
GAGCATCACAAAAATCGACGCTCAAGTCAGAGGTGGCGAAACCCGACAGGACTATAAAGATACCAGGCGT
TTCCCCCTGGAAGCTCCCTCGTGCGCTCTCCTGTTCCGACCCTGCCGCTTACCGGATACCTGTCCGCCTT
TCTCCCTTCGGGAAGCGTGGCGCTTTCTCATAGCTCACGCTGTAGGTATCTCAGTTCGGTGTAGGTCGTT
CGCTCCAAGCTGGGCTGTGTGCACGAACCCCCCGTTCAGCCCGACCGCTGCGCCTTATCCGGTAACTATC
GTCTTGAGTCCAACCCGGTAAGACACGACTTATCGCCACTGGCAGCAGCCACTGGTAACAGGATTAGCAG
AGCGAGGTATGTAGGCGGTGCTACAGAGTTCTTGAAGTGGTGGCCTAACTACGGCTACACTAGAAGAACA
GTATTTGGTATCTGCGCTCTGCTGAAGCCAGTTACCTTCGGAAAAAGAGTTGGTAGCTCTTGATCCGGCA
AACAAACCACCGCTGGTAGCGGTGGTTTTTTTGTTTGCAAGCAGCAGATTACGCGCAGAAAAAAAGGATC
TCAAGAAGATCCTTTGATCTTTTCTACGGGGTCTGACGCTCAGTGGAACGAAAACTCACGTTAAGGGATT
TTGGTCATGAGATTATCAAAAAGGATCTTCACCTAGATCCTTTTAAATTAAAAATGAAGTTTTAAATCAA
TCTAAAGTATATATGAGTAAACTTGGTCTGACAGTTACCAATGCTTAATCAGTGAGGCACCTATCTCAGC
GATCTGTCTATTTCGTTCATCCATAGTTGCCTGACTCCCCGTCGTGTAGATAACTACGATACGGGAGGGC
TTACCATCTGGCCCCAGTGCTGCAATGATACCGCGAGACCCACGCTCACCGGCTCCAGATTTATCAGCAA
TAAACCAGCCAGCCGGAAGGGCCGAGCGCAGAAGTGGTCCTGCAACTTTATCCGCCTCCATCCAGTCTAT
TAATTGTTGCCGGGAAGCTAGAGTAAGTAGTTCGCCAGTTAATAGTTTGCGCAACGTTGTTGCCATTGCT
ACAGGCATCGTGGTGTCACGCTCGTCGTTTGGTATGGCTTCATTCAGCTCCGGTTCCCAACGATCAAGGC
GAGTTACATGATCCCCCATGTTGTGCAAAAAAGCGGTTAGCTCCTTCGGTCCTCCGATCGTTGTCAGAAG
TAAGTTGGCCGCAGTGTTATCACTCATGGTTATGGCAGCACTGCATAATTCTCTTACTGTCATGCCATCC
GTAAGATGCTTTTCTGTGACTGGTGAGTACTCAACCAAGTCATTCTGAGAATAGTGTATGCGGCGACCGA
GTTGCTCTTGCCCGGCGTCAATACGGGATAATACCGCGCCACATAGCAGAACTTTAAAAGTGCTCATCAT
TGGAAAACGTTCTTCGGGGCGAAAACTCTCAAGGATCTTACCGCTGTTGAGATCCAGTTCGATGTAACCC
ACTCGTGCACCCAACTGATCTTCAGCATCTTTTACTTTCACCAGCGTTTCTGGGTGAGCAAAAACAGGAA
GGCAAAATGCCGCAAAAAAGGGAATAAGGGCGACACGGAAATGTTGAATACTCATACTCTTCCTTTTTCA
ATATTATTGAAGCATTTATCAGGGTTATTGTCTCATGAGCGGATACATATTTGAATGTATTTAGAAAAAT
AAACAAATAGGGGTTCCGCGCACATTTCCCCGAAAAGTGCCACCTGACGTCGCTAGCTGTACAGT
Features (pLannotate 1.2.2; 12 found; start..end, strand, type, name):
      1..241     +  promoter       U6 promoter: RNA polymerase III promoter for human U6 snRNA
    270..345     +  misc_RNA       gRNA scaffold: guide RNA scaffold for the Streptococcus pyogenes CRISPR/Cas9 system
    352..395     +  misc_RNA       gRNA scaffold (fragment): guide RNA scaffold for the Streptococcus pyogenes CRISPR/Cas9 system
    464..704     +  promoter       U6 promoter: RNA polymerase III promoter for human U6 snRNA
    733..808     +  misc_RNA       gRNA scaffold: guide RNA scaffold for the Streptococcus pyogenes CRISPR/Cas9 system
    858..874     -  protein_bind   lac operator: The lac repressor binds to the lac operator to inhibit transcription in E. coli. This inhibition can be relieved by adding lactose or isopropyl-β-D-thiogalactopyranoside (IPTG). lac repressor encoded by lacI
    882..912     -  promoter       lac promoter: promoter for the E. coli lac operon
    927..948     -  protein_bind   CAP binding site: CAP binding activates transcription in the presence of cAMP. E. coli catabolite activator protein
    961..1053    -  CDS            lacI (fragment): lac repressor; lacI; The lac repressor binds to the lac operator to inhibit transcription in E. coli. This inhibition can be relieved by adding lactose or isopropyl-β-D-thiogalactopyranoside (IPTG).
   1236..1824    -  rep_origin     ori: high-copy-number ColE1/pMB1/pBR322/pUC origin of replication
   1995..2855    -  CDS            AmpR: β-lactamase; bla; confers resistance to ampicillin, carbenicillin, and related antibiotics
   2856..2960    -  promoter       AmpR promoter: bla
