[The description below was written by a language model from this plasmid's Addgene catalogue record and pLannotate feature annotations shown in this document.]
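Description:
ATP1A1_G3_MTOR_Nick_Intron-45_Dual_sgRNA is a compact (about 3 kb) pUC19-based plasmid for transient delivery of two guide RNAs into human cells as part of a prime editing (PE3) co-selection scheme. It is propagated in E. coli through the high-copy ColE1/pUC origin and selected with ampicillin via the β-lactamase gene and its native promoter. Remnants of the pUC19 lac region (lac promoter, operator, CAP site and a short lacI fragment) remain downstream of the insert and play no part in its mammalian function. The plasmid carries no mammalian selection marker and no nuclease or prime editor coding sequence, so the editor must be supplied from a separate construct.

The payload consists of two independent cassettes in tandem, each with a human U6 RNA polymerase III promoter driving a spacer fused to the Streptococcus pyogenes Cas9 guide scaffold. One encodes the ATP1A1 G3 sgRNA and the other an sgRNA that nicks within intron 45 of MTOR. An additional partial scaffold fragment is annotated after the first cassette; the record does not explain its role. In PE3, such nicking guides cut the non-edited strand to favour incorporation of the edit written by a pegRNA, which this vector does not encode.

According to the depositor, the plasmid derives from ATP1A1_G3_Dual_sgRNA and serves as a positive control for co-targeting ATP1A1 (Q118R) and MTOR. Selecting for the ATP1A1 edit then enriches for cells that also carry the MTOR F2108L rapamycin-resistance mutation, without any exogenous marker.
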