Addgene plasmid #178099: ATP1A1_G3_MTOR_Nick_Intron-45_Dual_sgRNA
Purpose: Control vector for coselection for PE3 in human cells. Tandem expression of ATP1A1 G3 and MTOR Nick intron-45 sgRNAs from two independent U6 promoters.
Depositing lab: Yannick Doyon. Depositing organization: Universite Laval. Publication: Marker-free co-selection for successive rounds of prime editing in human cells. Levesque S, Mayorga D, Fiset JP, Goupil C, Duringer A, Loiselle A, Bouchard E, Agudelo D, Doyon Y. Nat Commun. 2022 Oct 7;13(1):5909. doi: 10.1038/s41467-022-33669-z. PubMed 36207338.
Backbone
  Vector backbone: pUC19
  Total vector size (bp): 3005
  Vector type: Mammalian Expression, CRISPR ; Prime editing
Growth in bacteria
  Bacterial resistance: Ampicillin, 100 μg/mL
  Growth temperature: 37°C
  Growth strain: DH5alpha
  Copy number: High Copy
Gene/Insert
  Gene/Insert name: ATP1A1 G3 + MTOR nick intron-45 sgRNAs
  gRNA/shRNA sequence: GAGTTCTGTAATTCAGCATA and GGATCTTCAGGCTCCTGGCA
  Species: H. sapiens (human)
  Promoter: Tandem U6 promoters
  Cloning method: Restriction Enzyme; 5′ cloning site BsrGI (not destroyed); 3′ cloning site SalI (not destroyed)
  Sequencing primers: 5′ CAGGGTTATTGTCTCATGAGCGG; 3′ TGAGCGAGGAAGCGGAAGAG
Terms and licenses: Academic/Nonprofit Terms; Industry Terms: Not Available to Industry
Depositor comments: Control PE3 nick sgRNAs vector derived from ATP1A1_G3_Dual_sgRNA. This vector can be used as a positive control for prime editing (PE3) to co-target ATP1A1 (Q118R) and MTOR to perform coselection for MTOR rapamycin resistance mutation F2108L. Please visit https://doi.org/10.1101/2021.11.02.464583 for bioRxiv preprint.
How to cite: ATP1A1_G3_MTOR_Nick_Intron-45_Dual_sgRNA was a gift from Yannick Doyon (Addgene plasmid # 178099 ; http://n2t.net/addgene:178099 ; RRID:Addgene_178099)
